>Addgene plasmid #245042 | LAMP1 mScarlet twin strep | addgene full sequence | sequence record 488287 | Addgene NGS Result
CGTTACATAACTTACGGTAAATGGCCCGCCTGGCTGACCGCCCAACGACCCCCGCCCATTGACGTCAATA
ATGACGTATGTTCCCATAGTAACGCCAATAGGGACTTTCCATTGACGTCAATGGGTGGAGTATTTACGGT
AAACTGCCCACTTGGCAGTACATCAAGTGTATCATATGCCAAGTACGCCCCCTATTGACGTCAATGACGG
TAAATGGCCCGCCTGGCATTATGCCCAGTACATGACCTTATGGGACTTTCCTACTTGGCAGTACATCTAC
GTATTAGTCATCGCTATTACCATGGTGATGCGGTTTTGGCAGTACATCAATGGGCGTGGATAGCGGTTTG
ACTCACGGGGATTTCCAAGTCTCCACCCCATTGACGTCAATGGGAGTTTGTTTTGGCACCAAAATCAACG
GGACTTTCCAAAATGTCGTAACAACTCCGCCCCATTGACGCAAATGGGCGGTAGGCGTGTACGGTGGGAG
GTCTATATAAGCAGAGCTGGTTTAGTGAACCGTCAGATCCGCTAGCGCTACCGGACTCAGATCTCGAGCT
CAAGCTTCGAATTCTGCAGTCGACATGGCGGCCCCCGGCAGCGCCCGGCGACCCCTGCTGCTGCTACTGC
TGTTGCTGCTGCTCGGCCTCATGCATTGTGCGTCAGCAGCAATGTTTATGGTGAAAAATGGCAACGGGAC
CGCGTGCATAATGGCCAACTTCTCTGCTGCCTTCTCAGTGAACTACGACACCAAGAGTGGCCCTAAGAAC
ATGACCTTTGACCTGCCATCAGATGCCACAGTGGTGCTCAACCGCAGCTCCTGTGGAAAAGAGAACACTT
CTGACCCCAGTCTCGTGATTGCTTTTGGAAGAGGACATACACTCACTCTCAATTTCACGAGAAATGCAAC
ACGTTACAGCGTCCAGCTCATGAGTTTTGTTTATAACTTGTCAGACACACACCTTTTCCCCAATGCGAGC
TCCAAAGAAATCAAGACTGTGGAATCTATAACTGACATCAGGGCAGATATAGATAAAAAATACAGATGTG
TTAGTGGCACCCAGGTCCACATGAACAACGTGACCGTAACGCTCCATGATGCCACCATCCAGGCGTACCT
TTCCAACAGCAGCTTCAGCAGGGGAGAGACACGCTGTGAACAAGACAGGCCTTCCCCAACCACAGCGCCC
CCTGCGCCACCCAGCCCCTCGCCCTCACCCGTGCCCAAGAGCCCCTCTGTGGACAAGTACAACGTGAGCG
GCACCAACGGGACCTGCCTGCTGGCCAGCATGGGGCTGCAGCTGAACCTCACCTATGAGAGGAAGGACAA
CACGACGGTGACAAGGCTTCTCAACATCAACCCCAACAAGACCTCGGCCAGCGGGAGCTGCGGCGCCCAC
CTGGTGACTCTGGAGCTGCACAGCGAGGGCACCACCGTCCTGCTCTTCCAGTTCGGGATGAATGCAAGTT
CTAGCCGGTTTTTCCTACAAGGAATCCAGTTGAATACAATTCTTCCTGACGCCAGAGACCCCGCCTTTAA
AGCTGCCAACGGCTCCCTGCGAGCGCTGCAGGCCACAGTCGGCAATTCCTACAAGTGCAACGCGGAGGAG
CACGTCCGTGTCACGAAGGCGTTTTCAGTCAATATATTCAAAGTGTGGGTCCAGGCTTTCAAGGTGGAAG
GTGGCCAGTTTGGCTCTGTGGAGGAGTGTCTGCTGGACGAGAACAGCATGCTGATCCCCATCGCTGTGGG
TGGTGCCCTGGCGGGGCTGGTCCTCATCGTCCTCATCGCCTACCTCGTCGGCAGGAAGAGGAGTCACGCA
GGCTACCAGACTATCAAGGATCCACCGGTCGCCACCATGGTGAGCAAGGGCGAGGCAGTGATCAAGGAGT
TCATGCGGTTCAAGGTGCACATGGAGGGCTCCATGAACGGCCACGAGTTCGAGATCGAGGGCGAGGGCGA
GGGCCGCCCCTACGAGGGCACCCAGACCGCCAAGCTGAAGGTGACCAAGGGTGGCCCCCTGCCCTTCTCC
TGGGACATCCTGTCCCCTCAGTTCATGTACGGCTCCAGGGCCTTCATCAAGCACCCCGCCGACATCCCCG
ACTACTATAAGCAGTCCTTCCCCGAGGGCTTCAAGTGGGAGCGCGTGATGAACTTCGAGGACGGCGGCGC
CGTGACCGTGACCCAGGACACCTCCCTGGAGGACGGCACCCTGATCTACAAGGTGAAGCTCCGCGGCACC
AACTTCCCTCCTGACGGCCCCGTAATGCAGAAGAAGACAATGGGCTGGGAAGCGTCCACCGAGCGGTTGT
ACCCCGAGGACGGCGTGCTGAAGGGCGACATTAAGATGGCCCTGCGCCTGAAGGACGGCGGCCGCTACCT
GGCGGACTTCAAGACCACCTACAAGGCCAAGAAGCCCGTGCAGATGCCCGGCGCCTACAACGTCGACCGC
AAGTTGGACATCACCTCCCACAACGAGGACTACACCGTGGTGGAACAGTACGAACGCTCCGAGGGCCGCC
ACTCCACCGGCGGCATGGACGAGCTGTACAAGGGAGGTTCTGGTGAGAATCTCTACTTCCAATCTGGTGC
TAGCGCATGGAGTCATCCTCAATTCGAGAAAGGTGGAGGTTCTGGCGGTGGATCGGGAGGTTCAGCGTGG
AGCCACCCGCAGTTCGAAAAATAAAAGTAAAGCGGCCGCGACTCTAGATCATAATCAGCCATACCACATT
TGTAGAGGTTTTACTTGCTTTAAAAAACCTCCCACACCTCCCCCTGAACCTGAAACATAAAATGAATGCA
ATTGTTGTTGTTAACTTGTTTATTGCAGCTTATAATGGTTACAAATAAAGCAATAGCATCACAAATTTCA
CAAATAAAGCATTTTTTTCACTGCATTCTAGTTGTGGTTTGTCCAAACTCATCAATGTATCTTAAGGCGT
AAATTGTAAGCGTTAATATTTTGTTAAAATTCGCGTTAAATTTTTGTTAAATCAGCTCATTTTTTAACCA
ATAGGCCGAAATCGGCAAAATCCCTTATAAATCAAAAGAATAGACCGAGATAGGGT
[37 nt withheld, positions 3067-3103]
AAAGAACGTGGACTCCAACGTCAAAGG
[49 nt withheld, positions 3131-3179]
T
[91 nt withheld, positions 3181-3271]
G
[124 nt withheld, positions 3273-3396]
CAGGTGGCACTTTTCGGGGAAATGTGCGCGGAACCCCTATTTGTTTATTTTTCTAAATACATTCAAATAT
GTATCCGCTCATGAGACAATAACCCTGATAAATGCTTCAATAATATTGAAAAAGGAAGAGTCCTGAGGCG
GAAAGAACCAGCTGTGGAATGTGTGTCAGTTAGGGTGTGGAAAGTCCCCAGGCTCCCCAGCAGGCAGAAG
TATGCAAAGCATGCATCTCAATTAGTCAGCAACCAGGTGTGGAAAGTCCCCAGGCTCCCCAGCAGGCAGA
AGTATGCAAAGCATGCATCTCAATTAGTCAGCAACCATAGTCCCGCCCCTAACTCCGCCCATCCCGCCCC
TAACTCCGCCCAGTTCCGCCCATTCTCCGCCCCATGGCTGACTAATTTTTTTTATTTATGCAGAGGCCGA
GGCCGCCTCGGCCTCTGAGCTATTCCAGAAGTAGTGAGGAGGCTTTTTTGGAGGCCTAGGCTTTTGCAAA
GATCGATCAAGAGACAGGATGAGGATCGTTTCGCATGATTGAACAAGATGGATTGCACGCAGGTTCTCCG
GCCGCTTGGGTGGAGAGGCTATTCGGCTATGACTGGGCACAACAGACAATCGGCTGCTCTGATGCCGCCG
TGTTCCGGCTGTCAGCGCAGGGGCGCCCGGTTCTTTTTGTCAAGACCGACCTGTCCGGTGCCCTGAATGA
ACTGCAAGACGAGGCAGCGCGGCTATCGTGGCTGGCCACGACGGGCGTTCCTTGCGCAGCTGTGCTCGAC
GTTGTCACTGAAGCGGGAAGGGACTGGCTGCTATTGGGCGAAGTGCCGGGGCAGGATCTCCTGTCATCTC
ACCTTGCTCCTGCCGAGAAAGTATCCATCATGGCTGATGCAATGCGGCGGCTGCATACGCTTGATCCGGC
TACCTGCCCATTCGACCACCAAGCGAAACATCGCATCGAGCGAGCACGTACTCGGATGGAAGCCGGTCTT
GTCGATCAGGATGATCTGGACGAAGAGCATCAGGGGCTCGCGCCAGCCGAACTGTTCGCCAGGCTCAAGG
CGAGCATGCCCGACGGCGAGGATCTCGTCGTGACCCATGGCGATGCCTGCTTGCCGAATATCATGGTGGA
AAATGGCCGCTTTTCTGGATTCATCGACTGTGGCCGGCTGGGTGTGGCGGACCGCTATCAGGACATAGCG
TTGGCTACCCGTGATATTGCTGAAGAGCTTGGCGGCGAATGGGCTGACCGCTTCCTCGTGCTTTACGGTA
TCGCCGCTCCCGATTCGCAGCGCATCGCCTTCTATCGCCTTCTTGACGAGTTCTTCTGAGCGGGACTCTG
GGGTTCGAAATGACCGACCAAGCGACGCCCAACCTGCCATCACGAGATTTCGATTCCACCGCCGCCTTCT
ATGAAAGGTTGGGCTTCGGAATCGTTTTCCGGGACGCCGGCTGGATGATCCTCCAGCGCGGGGATCTCAT
GCTGGAGTTCTTCGCCCACCCTAGGGGGAGGCTAACTGAAACACGGAAGGAGACAATACCGGAAGGAACC
CGCGCTATGACGGCAATAAAAAGACAGAATAAAACGCACGGTGTTGGGTCGTTTGTTCATAAACGCGGGG
TTCGGTCCCAGGGCTGGCACTCTGTCGATACCCCACCGAGACCCCATTGGGGCCAATACGCCCGCGTTTC
TTCCTTTTCCCCACCCCACCCCCCAAGTTCGGGTGAAGGCCCAGGGCTCGCAGCCAACGTCGGGGCGGCA
GGCCCTGCCATAGCCTCAGGTTACTCATATATACTTTAGATTGATTTAAAACTTCATTTTTAATTTAAAA
GGATCTAGGTGAAGATCCTTTTTGATAATCTCATGACCAAAATCCCTTAACGTGAGTTTTCGTTCCACTG
AGCGTCAGACCCCGTAGAAAAGATCAAAGGATCTTCTTGAGATCCTTTTTTTCTGCGCGTAATCTGCTGC
TTGCAAACAAAAAAACCACCGCTACCAGCGGTGGTTTGTTTGCCGGATCAAGAGCTACCAACTCTTTTTC
CGAAGGTAACTGGCTTCAGCAGAGCGCAGATACCAAATACTGTTCTTCTAGTGTAGCCGTAGTTAGGCCA
CCACTTCAAGAACTCTGTAGCACCGCCTACATACCTCGCTCTGCTAATCCTGTTACCAGTGGCTGCTGCC
AGTGGCGATAAGTCGTGTCTTACCGGGTTGGACTCAAGACGATAGTTACCGGATAAGGCGCAGCGGTCGG
GCTGAACGGGGGGTTCGTGCACACAGCCCAGCTTGGAGCGAACGACCTACACCGAACTGAGATACCTACA
GCGTGAGCTATGAGAAAGCGCCACGCTTCCCGAAGGGAGAAAGGCGGACAGGTATCCGGTAAGCGGCAGG
GTCGGAACAGGAGAGCGCACGAGGGAGCTTCCAGGGGGAAACGCCTGGTATCTTTATAGTCCTGTCGGGT
TTCGCCACCTCTGACTTGAGCGTCGATTTTTGTGATGCTCGTCAGGGGGGCGGAGCCTATGGAAAAACGC
CAGCAACGCGGCCTTTTTACGGTTCCTGGCCTTTTGCTGGCCTTTTGCTCACATGTTCTTTCCTGCGTTA
TCCCCTGATTCTGTGGATAACCGTATTACCGCCATGCATTAGTTATTAATAGTAATCAATTACGGGGTCA
TTAGTTCATAGCCCATATATGGAGTTCCG
Features (pLannotate 1.2.2; 17 found; start..end, strand, type, name):
      1..304     +  enhancer       CMV enhancer: human cytomegalovirus immediate early enhancer
    305..508     +  promoter       CMV promoter: human cytomegalovirus (CMV) immediate early promoter
    531..584     +  misc_feature   MCS (fragment): multiple cloning site
    585..1835    +  CDS            LAMP1: LAMP1_HUMAN - Experimental evidence at protein level: Swiss-Prot protein existence level 1. (Microbial infection) Acts as a receptor for Lassa virus protein. From Homo sapiens (Human).
   1857..2552    +  CDS            mScarlet-I: mScarlet-I is a basic (constitutively fluorescent) red fluorescent protein published in 2016, derived from synthetic construct. It is reported to be a rapidly-maturing monomer with moderate acid sensitivity.
   2613..2677    +  CDS            Twin-Strep-tag (fragment): two Strep-Tag®II moieties connected by a linker for enhanced binding to Strep-Tactin®, an engineered form of streptavidin (Schmidt et al., 2013)
   2707..2790    +  CDS            large T antigen (fragment): large T antigen from SV40 (simian virus 40)
   2813..2934    +  polyA_signal   SV40 poly(A) signal: SV40 polyadenylation signal
   2968..3396    -  rep_origin     f1 ori (sequence partly withheld): f1 bacteriophage origin of replication; arrow indicates direction of (+) strand synthesis
   3423..3527    +  promoter       AmpR promoter: bla
   3529..3886    +  promoter       SV40 promoter: SV40 enhancer and early promoter
   3921..4715    +  CDS            NeoR/KanR: aminoglycoside phosphotransferase from Tn5; aph(3')-II (or nptII); confers resistance to neomycin, kanamycin, and G418 (Geneticin®)
   4736..4888    +  CDS            ble (fragment): BLE_KLEPN - Experimental evidence at protein level: Swiss-Prot protein existence level 1. Binding protein with a strong affinity to the bleomycin family of antibiotics. Binds to CL990; an antimitotic-antibiotic compound. From Klebsiella pneumoniae.
   4947..4994    +  polyA_signal   HSV TK poly(A) signal: herpes simplex virus thymidine kinase polyadenylation signal (Cole and Stacy, 1985)
   5085..5101    -  polyA_signal   bGH poly(A) signal (fragment): bovine growth hormone polyadenylation signal
   5323..5911    +  rep_origin     ori: high-copy-number ColE1/pMB1/pBR322/pUC origin of replication
   6026..6085    +  enhancer       CMV enhancer (fragment): human cytomegalovirus immediate early enhancer
