[The description below was written by a language model from this plasmid's Addgene catalogue record and pLannotate feature annotations shown in this document.]
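Description:
LAMP1 mScarlet twin strep is a mammalian expression plasmid of about 6.1 kb built on an N1-type backbone, in which the fusion partner sits downstream of the cloned gene. It is propagated in E. coli from a high-copy ColE1/pUC-type origin and selected with kanamycin. The resistance cassette is the dual-purpose NeoR/KanR gene (Tn5 aminoglycoside phosphotransferase). A bacterial bla-type promoter placed in tandem with the SV40 enhancer/early promoter drives it, and an HSV TK polyadenylation signal terminates it. The same marker can therefore give G418 resistance in mammalian cells. An f1 origin is also present. The short hits annotated as ble, bGH poly(A) and SV40 large T antigen fragments are most likely backbone remnants or partial matches rather than functional elements.

The payload is human LAMP1, a lysosomal membrane glycoprotein, expressed from the CMV immediate-early enhancer and promoter and terminated by the SV40 poly(A) signal. The LAMP1 coding sequence is followed in the same orientation by a red fluorescent protein and then a Twin-Strep-tag, both C-terminal to LAMP1. The sequence annotation identifies the fluorescent protein as the mScarlet-I variant, and the Twin-Strep-tag is detected only as a partial match. The 5′ cloning site is not recorded.

The fluorescent protein allows LAMP1-positive lysosomes to be visualised. The Twin-Strep-tag, two Strep-tag II units that bind Strep-Tactin with high affinity, provides an affinity handle. The stated purpose is lysosomal purification using this tagged lysosome marker, that is, capturing lysosomes from cells expressing the fusion.
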