Addgene plasmid #245042: LAMP1 mScarlet twin strep
Purpose: Lysosomal purification of lysosome marker LAMP1-mScarlet-twin-strep
Depositing lab: Thomas Martin. Depositing organization: University of Wisconsin, Madison.
Backbone
  Vector backbone: N1
  Vector type: Mammalian Expression
Growth in bacteria
  Bacterial resistance: Kanamycin, 50 μg/mL
  Growth temperature: 37°C
  Growth strain: NEB Stable
  Copy number: High Copy
Gene/Insert
  Gene/Insert name: LAMP1
  Species: H. sapiens (human)
  Entrez Gene: LAMP1 (a.k.a. CD107a, LAMPA, LGP120)
  Tag / fusion protein: mScarlet-twin-strep (C terminal on insert)
  Cloning method: Restriction Enzyme; 5′ cloning site Unknown (unknown if destroyed)
Terms and licenses: Academic/Nonprofit Terms; Industry Terms: Not Available to Industry
How to cite: LAMP1 mScarlet twin strep was a gift from Thomas Martin (Addgene plasmid # 245042 ; http://n2t.net/addgene:245042 ; RRID:Addgene_245042)
