>Addgene plasmid #245042 | LAMP1 mScarlet twin strep | depositor partial sequence | sequence record 482120 | LAMP1 mScarlet twin strep sequence 966 bps
GAGGCAGTGATCAAGGAGTTCATGCGGTTCAAGGTGCACATGGAGGGCTCCATGAACGGCCACGAGTTCG
AGATCGAGGGCGAGGGCGAGGGCCGCCCNTACGAGGGNCACCCAGACCGCCAAGCTGAAGGTGACCAAGG
GTGGCCCCCTGCCCTTCTCCTGGGACATCCTGTCCCCTCAGTTCATGTACGGCTCCAGGGCCTTCATCAA
GCACCCCGCCGACATCCCCGACTACTATAAGCAGTCCTTCCCCGAGGGCTTCAAGTGGGAGCGCGTGATG
AACTTCGAGGACGGCGGCGCCGTGACCGTGACCCAGGACACCTCCCTGGAGGACGGCACCCTGATCTACA
AGGTGAAGCTCCGCGGCACCAACTTCCCTCCTGACGGCCCCGTAATGCAGAAGAAGACAATGGGCTGGGA
AGCGTCCACCGAGCGGTTGTACCCCGAGGACGGCGTGCTGAAGGGCGACATTAAGATGGCCCTGCGCCTG
AAGGACGGCGGCCGCTACCTGGCGGACTTCAAGACCACCTACAAGGCCAAGAAGCCCGTGCAGATGCCCG
GCGCCTACAACGTCGACCGCAAGTTGGACATCACCTCCCACAACGAGGACTACACCGTGGTGGAACAGTA
CGAACGCTCCGAGGGCCGCCACTCCACCGGCGGCATGGACGAGCTGTACAAGGGAGGTTCTGGTGAGAAT
CTCTACTTCCAATCTGGTGCTAGCGCATGGAGTCATCCTCAATTCGAGAAAGGTGGAGGTTCTGGCGGTG
GATCGGGAGGTTCAGCGTGGAGCCACCCGCAGTTCGAAAAATAAAAGTAAAGCGGCCGCGACTCTAGATC
ATAATCAGCCATACCACATTTGTAGAGGTTTTACTTGCTTTAAAAAACCTCCCACACCTCCCCCTGAACC
TGAAACATAAAATGAATGCCAATTGTTGTTGTTAACTTGTTATGNCGCTTNAANAN
